>Addgene plasmid #51230 | pBEVY-U | depositor full sequence | sequence record 77672 | pBEVY-U sequence 6534 bps
GCGCCCAATACGCAAACCGCCTCTCCCCGCGCGTTGGCCGATTCATTAATGCAGCTGGCACGACAGGTTT
CCCGACTGGAAAGCGGGCAGTGAGCGCAACGCAATTAATGTGAGTTAGCTCACTCATTAGGCACCCCAGG
CTTTACACTTTATGCTTCCGGCTCGTATGTTGTGTGGAATTGTGAGCGGATAACAATTTCACACAGGAAA
CAGCTATGACCATGATTACGCCAAGCTTTTCATAGGGTAGGGGAATTTCGGGCATGCCGGTAGAGGTGTG
GTCAATAAGAGCGACCTCATGCTATACCTGAGAAAGCAACCTGACCTACAGGAAAGAGTTACTCAAGAAC
AAGAATTTTCGTTTTAAAACCTAAGAGTCACTTTAAAATTTGTATACACTTATTTTTTTTATAACTTATT
TAATAATAAAAATCATAAATCATAAGAAATTCGCTTATTTAGAAGTGTCAACAACGTATCTACCAACGAT
TTGACCCTTTTCCATCTTTTCGTAAATTTCTGGCAAGGTAGACAAGCCGACAACCTTGATTGGAGACTTG
ACCAAACCTCTGGCGAAGAAGTCCAAAGCTTGCATGCCTGCAGGTCGACTCTAGAGGATCCGTCGAAACT
AAGTTCTTGGTGTTTTAAAACTAAAAAAAAAGACTAACTATAAAAGTAGAATTTAAGAAGTTTAAGAAAT
AGATTTACAGAATTACAATCAATACCTACCGTTCTTTATATACTTATTAGTCAAGTAGGGGAATAATTTC
AGGGAACTGGTTTCAACCTTTTTTTTCAGCTTTTTCCAAATCAGAGAGAGCAGAAGGTAATAGAAGGTGT
AAGAAAATGAGATAGATACATGCGTGGGTCAATTGCCTTGTGTCATCATTTACTCCAGGCAGGTTGCATC
ACTCCATTGAGGTTGTGCCCGTTTTTTGCCTGTTTGTGCCCCTGTTCTCTGTAGTTGCGCTAAGAGAATG
GACCTATGAACTGATGGTTGGTGAAGAAAACAATATTTTGGTGCTGGGATTCTTTTTTTTTCTGGATGCC
AGCTTAAAAAGCGGGCTCCATTATATTTAGTGGATGCCAGGAATAAACTGTTCACCCAGACACCTACGAT
GTTATATATTCTGTGTAACCCGCCCCCTATTTTGGGCATGTACGGGTTACAGCAGAATTAAAAGGCTAAT
TTTTTGACTAAATAAAGTTAGGAAAATCACTACTATTAATTATTTACGTATTCTTTGAAATGGCAGTATT
GATAATGATAAACTCCCGGATTCTTTTCTTTTTTTTTCTTTTCTCTCTCCCCCGTTGTTGTCTCACCATA
TCCGCAATGACAAAAAAAATGATGGAAGACACTAAAGGAAAAAATTAACGACAAAGACAGCACCAACAGA
TGTCGTTGTTCCAGAGCTGATGAGGGGTATCTTCGAACACACGAAACTTTTTCCTTCCTTCATTCACGCA
CACTACTCTCTAATGAGCAACGGTATACGGCCTTCCTTCCAGTTACTTGAATTTGAAATAAAAAAAGTTT
GCCGCTTTGCTATCAAGTATAAATAGACCTGCAATTATTAATCTTTTGTTTCCTCGTCATTGTTCTCGTT
CCCTTTCTTCCTTGTTTCTTTTTCTGCACAATATTTCAAGCTATACCAAGCATACAATCAACTCCCCGGG
TACCGAGCTCGAATTCGACACTTCTAAATAAGCGGATCTCCTATGCCTTCACGATTTATAGTTTCCATTA
TCAAGTATGCCTATATTAGTATATAGCATCTTTAGATGACAGTGTTCGAAGTTTCACGAATAAAAGATAA
TATTCTACTTTTTGCTCCCACCGCGTTTGCTAGCACGAGTGAACACCATCCCTCGCCTGTGAGTTGTACC
CATTCCTCTAAACTGTAGACATGGTAGCTTCAGCAGTGTTCGTTATGTACGGCATCCTCCAACAAACAGT
CGGTTATAGTTTGTCCTGCTCCTCTGAATCGTCTCCCTCGATATTTCTCATTTTCCTTCGCATGCCCTCG
AGCGGAACGAAGCATCTGTGCTTCATTTTGTAGAACAAAAATGCAACGCGAGAGCGCTAATTTTTCAAAC
AAAGAATCTGAGCTGCATTTTTACAGAACAGAAATGCAACGCGAAAGCGCTATTTTACCAACGAAGAATC
TGTGCTTCATTTTTGTAAAACAAAAATGCAACGCGAGAGCGCTAATTTTTCAAACAAAGAATCTGAGCTG
CATTTTTACAGAACAGAAATGCAACGCGAGAGCGCTATTTTACCAACAAAGAATCTATACTTCTTTTTTG
TTCTACAAAAATGCATCCCGAGAGCGCTATTTTTCTAACAAAGCATCTTAGATTACTTTTTTTCTCCTTT
GTGCGCTCTATAATGCAGTCTCTTGATAACTTTTTGCACTGTAGGTCCGTTAAGGTTAGAAGAAGGCTAC
TTTGGTGTCTATTTTCTCTTCCATAAAAAAAGCCTGACTCCACTTCCCGCGTTTACTGATTACTAGCGAA
GCTGCGGGTGCATTTTTTCAAGATAAAGGCATCCCCGATTATATTCTATACCGATGTGGATTGCGCATAC
TTTGTGAACAGAAAGTGATAGCGTTGATGATTCTTCATTGGTCAGAAAATTATGAACGGTTTCTTCTATT
TTGTCTCTATATACTACGTATAGGAAATGTTTACATTTTCGTATTGTTTTCGATTCACTCTATGAATAGT
TCTTACTACAATTTTTTTGTCTAAAGAGTAATACTAGAGATAAACATAAAAAATGTAGAGGTCGAGTTTA
GATGCAAGTTCAAGGAGCGAAAGGTGGATGGGTAGGTTATATAGGGATATAGCACAGAGATATATAGCAA
AGAGATACTTTTGAGCAATGTTTGTGGAAGCGGTATTCGCAATATTTTAGTAGCTCGTTACAGTCCGGTG
CGTTTTTGGTTTTTTGAAAGTGCGTCTTCAGAGCGCTTTTGGTTTTCAAAAGCGCTCTGAAGTTCCTATA
CTTTCTAGCTAGAGAATAGGAACTTCGGAATAGGAACTTCAAAGCGTTTCCGAAAACGAGCGCTTCCGAA
AATGCAACGCGAGCTGCGCACATACAGCTCACTGTTCACGTCGCACCTATATCTGCGTGTTGCCTGTATA
TATATATACATGAGAAGAACGGCATAGTGCGTGTTTATGCTTAAATGCGTACTTATATGCGTCTATTTAT
GTAGGATGAAAGGTAGTCTAGTACCTCCTGTGATATTATCCCATTCCATGCGGGGTATCGTATGCTTCCT
TCAGCACTACCCTTTAGCTGTTCTATATGCTGCCACTCCTCAATTGGATTAGTCTCATCCTTCAATGCTA
TCATTTCCTTTGATATTGGATCGATCCGATGATAAGCTGTCAAACATGAGAATTGGGTAATAACTGATAT
AATTAAATTGAAGCTCTAATTTGTGAGTTTAGTATACATGCATTTACTTATAATACAGTTTTTTAGTTTT
GCTGGCCGCATCTTCTCAAATATGCTTCCCAGCCTGCTTTTCTGTAACGTTCACCCTCTACCTTAGCATC
CCTTCCCTTTGCAAATAGTCCTCTTCCAACAATAATAATGTCAGATCCTGTAGAGACCACATCATCCACG
GTTCTATACTGTTGACCCAATGCGTCTCCCTTGTCATCTAAACCCACACCGGGTGTCATAATCAACCAAT
CGTAACCTTCATCTCTTCCACCCATGTCTCTTTGAGCAATAAAGCCGATAACAAAATCTTTGTCGCTCTT
CGCAATGTCAACAGTACCCTTAGTATATTCTCCAGTAGATAGGGAGCCCTTGCATGACAATTCTGCTAAC
ATCAAAAGGCCTCTAGGTTCCTTTGTTACTTCTTCTGCCGCCTGCTTCAAACCGCTAACAATACCTGGGC
CCACCACACCGTGTGCATTCGTAATGTCTGCCCATTCTGCTATTCTGTATACACCCGCAGAGTACTGCAA
TTTGACTGTATTACCAATGTCAGCAAATTTTCTGTCTTCGAAGAGTAAAAAATTGTACTTGGCGGATAAT
GCCTTTAGCGGCTTAACTGTGCCCTCCATGGAAAAATCAGTCAAGATATCCACATGTGTTTTTAGTAAAC
AAATTTTGGGACCTAATGCTTCAACTAACTCCAGTAATTCCTTGGTGGTACGAACATCCAATGAAGCACA
CAAGTTTGTTTGCTTTTCGTGCATGATATTAAATAGCTTGGCAGCAACAGGACTAGGATGAGTAGCAGCA
CGTTCCTTATATGTAGCTTTCGACATGATTTATCTTCGTTTCCTGCATGTTTTTGTTCTGTGCAGTTGGG
TTAAGAATACTGGGCAATTTCATGTTTCTTCAACACTACATATGCGTATATATACCAATCTAAGTCTGTG
CTCCTTCCTTCGTTCTTCCTTCTGTTCGGAGATTACCGAATCAAAAAAATTTCAAAGAAACCGAAATCAA
AAAAAAGAATAAAAAAAAAATGATGAATTGAATTGAAAAGCTAATTCTTGAAGACGAAAGGGCCTCGTGA
TACGCCTATTTTTATAGGTTAATGTCATGATAATAATGGTTTCTTAGACGTCAGGTGGCACTTTTCGGGG
AAATGTGCGCGGAACCCCTATTTGTTTATTTTTCTAAATACATTCAAATATGTATCCGCTCATGAGACAA
TAACCCTGATAAATGCTTCAATAATATTGAAAAAGGAAGAGTATGAGTATTCAACATTTCCGTGTCGCCC
TTATTCCCTTTTTTGCGGCATTTTGCCTTCCTGTTTTTGCTCACCCAGAAACGCTGGTGAAAGTAAAAGA
TGCTGAAGATCAGTTGGGTGCACGAGTGGGTTACATCGAACTGGATCTCAACAGCGGTAAGATCCTTGAG
AGTTTTCGCCCCGAAGAACGTTTTCCAATGATGAGCACTTTTAAAGTTCTGCTATGTGGCGCGGTATTAT
CCCGTATTGACGCCGGGCAAGAGCAACTCGGTCGCCGCATACACTATTCTCAGAATGACTTGGTTGAGTA
CTCACCAGTCACAGAAAAGCATCTTACGGATGGCATGACAGTAAGAGAATTATGCAGTGCTGCCATAACC
ATGAGTGATAACACTGCGGCCAACTTACTTCTGACAACGATCGGAGGACCGAAGGAGCTAACCGCTTTTT
TGCACAACATGGGGGATCATGTAACTCGCCTTGATCGTTGGGAACCGGAGCTGAATGAAGCCATACCAAA
CGACGAGCGTGACACCACGATGCCTGTAGCAATGGCAACAACGTTGCGCAAACTATTAACTGGCGAACTA
CTTACTCTAGCTTCCCGGCAACAATTAATAGACTGGATGGAGGCGGATAAAGTTGCAGGACCACTTCTGC
GCTCGGCCCTTCCGGCTGGCTGGTTTATTGCTGATAAATCTGGAGCCGGTGAGCGTGGGTCTCGCGGTAT
CATTGCAGCACTGGGGCCAGATGGTAAGCCCTCCCGTATCGTAGTTATCTACACGACGGGGAGTCAGGCA
ACTATGGATGAACGAAATAGACAGATCGCTGAGATAGGTGCCTCACTGATTAAGCATTGGTAACTGTCAG
ACCAAGTTTACTCATATATACTTTAGATTGATTTAAAACTTCATTTTTAATTTAAAAGGATCTAGGTGAA
GATCCTTTTTGATAATCTCATGACCAAAATCCCTTAACGTGAGTTTTCGTTCCACTGAGCGTCAGACCCC
GTAGAAAAGATCAAAGGATCTTCTTGAGATCCTTTTTTTCTGCGCGTAATCTGCTGCTTGCAAACAAAAA
AACCACCGCTACCAGCGGTGGTTTGTTTGCCGGATCAAGAGCTACCAACTCTTTTTCCGAAGGTAACTGG
CTTCAGCAGAGCGCAGATACCAAATACTGTCCTTCTAGTGTAGCCGTAGTTAGGCCACCACTTCAAGAAC
TCTGTAGCACCGCCTACATACCTCGCTCTGCTAATCCTGTTACCAGTGGCTGCTGCCAGTGGCGATAAGT
CGTGTCTTACCGGGTTGGACTCAAGACGATAGTTACCGGATAAGGCGCAGCGGTCGGGCTGAACGGGGGG
TTCGTGCACACAGCCCAGCTTGGAGCGAACGACCTACACCGAACTGAGATACCTACAGCGTGAGCTATGA
GAAAGCGCCACGCTTCCCGAAGGGAGAAAGGCGGACAGGTATCCGGTAAGCGGCAGGGTCGGAACAGGAG
AGCGCACGAGGGAGCTTCCAGGGGGAAACGCCTGGTATCTTTATAGTCCTGTCGGGTTTCGCCACCTCTG
ACTTGAGCGTCGATTTTTGTGATGCTCGTCAGGGGGGCGGAGCCTATGGAAAAACGCCAGCAACGCGGCC
TTTTTACGGTTCCTGGCCTTTTGCTGGCCTTTTGCTCACATGTTCTTTCCTGCGTTATCCCCTGATTCTG
TGGATAACCGTATTACCGCCTTTGAGTGAGCTGATACCGCTCGCCGCAGCCGAACGACCGAGCGCAGCGA
GTCAGTGAGCGAGGAAGCGGAAGA
Features (pLannotate 1.2.2; 18 found; start..end, strand, type, name):
      1..93      +  CDS            lacI (fragment): lac repressor; lacI; The lac repressor binds to the lac operator to inhibit transcription in E. coli. This inhibition can be relieved by adding lactose or isopropyl-β-D-thiogalactopyranoside (IPTG).
    106..127     +  protein_bind   CAP binding site: CAP binding activates transcription in the presence of cAMP. E. coli catabolite activator protein
    142..172     +  promoter       lac promoter: promoter for the E. coli lac operon
    180..196     +  protein_bind   lac operator: The lac repressor binds to the lac operator to inhibit transcription in E. coli. This inhibition can be relieved by adding lactose or isopropyl-β-D-thiogalactopyranoside (IPTG). lac repressor encoded by lacI
    267..454     -  terminator     ADH1 terminator: S. cerevisiae ADH1; transcription terminator for the S. cerevisiae alcohol dehydrogenase 1 (ADH1) gene
    458..592     -  CDS            ADH1 (fragment): ADH1_YEAST - Also known as ADC1. Experimental evidence at protein level: Swiss-Prot protein existence level 1. This isozyme preferentially catalyzes the conversion of primary unbranched alcohols to their corresponding aldehydes. Also shows activity toward secondary alcohols. From Saccharomyces cerevisiae (strain ATCC 204508 / S288c) (Baker's yeast).
    586..621     -  misc_feature   MCS (fragment): pUC18/19 multiple cloning site
    623..1268    -  promoter       GAP promoter: S. cerevisiae TDH3; promoter for glyceraldehyde-3-phosphate dehydrogenase
   1281..1673    +  promoter       ADH1 promoter: S. cerevisiae ADH1; promoter for alcohol dehydrogenase 1
   1673..1696    -  misc_feature   MCS (fragment): pUC18/19 multiple cloning site
   1712..2011    +  terminator     ADH2 terminator: transcription terminator for the S. cerevisiae alcohol dehydrogenase 2 (ADH2) gene
   2036..3382    -  rep_origin     2μ ori: yeast 2μ plasmid origin of replication
   3387..3403    -  promoter       tet promoter (fragment): E. coli promoter for tetracycline efflux protein gene
   3493..4296    -  CDS            URA3: orotidine-5'-phosphate decarboxylase, required for uracil biosynthesis; S. cerevisiae URA3; yeast auxotrophic marker, counterselectable with 5-fluoroorotic acid (5-FOA)
   4297..4512    -  promoter       URA3 promoter: S. cerevisiae URA3
   4628..4732    +  promoter       AmpR promoter: bla
   4733..5593    +  CDS            AmpR: β-lactamase; bla; confers resistance to ampicillin, carbenicillin, and related antibiotics
   5764..6352    +  rep_origin     ori: high-copy-number ColE1/pMB1/pBR322/pUC origin of replication
