[The description below was written by a language model from this plasmid's Addgene catalogue record and pLannotate feature annotations shown in this document.]
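Description:
pBEVY-U is an empty yeast expression backbone of about 6.5 kb, designed for constitutive co-expression of two genes in Saccharomyces cerevisiae from a single episomal plasmid. It is an E. coli–yeast shuttle vector. A high-copy ColE1/pUC-type origin and the β-lactamase gene (ampicillin resistance) support propagation in bacteria. The 2μ origin provides multicopy maintenance in yeast, and URA3 with its own promoter allows selection in ura3 strains and counterselection with 5-fluoroorotic acid. Short remnants of lacI, the lac promoter/operator region and a tet promoter fragment are leftovers from the parental cloning vectors and have no evident role in the design.

The central feature is a bi-directional promoter. pBEVY-U was derived from pBEVY-GU by replacing the galactose-inducible GAL1,10 promoter with a fusion of the GPD (TDH3/GAP) promoter and a shortened ADH1 promoter. The two promoters are placed back to back and fire in opposite directions. Each reads into a small polylinker fragment derived from the pUC18/19 multiple cloning site, followed by its own terminator. The GPD side ends in the ADH1 terminator, which carries a short residual piece of ADH1 coding sequence, and the ADH1 promoter side ends in the ADH2 terminator. Genes are inserted by restriction cloning on either or both sides, giving constitutive expression without the need for induction.

The associated publication used the pBEVY series to reconstitute and study interactions among components of the aryl hydrocarbon receptor complex in yeast, which illustrates its use for expressing pairs of interacting proteins. The depositor notes minor sequence discrepancies at cloning junctions that are not expected to affect function.
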