Addgene plasmid #51230: pBEVY-U
Purpose: (Empty Backbone) bi-directional expression vector for yeast, constitutively active, URA3 selection
Depositing lab: Charles Miller. Depositing organization: Tulane University. Publication: Assessment of aryl hydrocarbon receptor complex interactions using pBEVY plasmids: expressionvectors with bi-directional promoters for use in Saccharomyces cerevisiae. Miller CA 3rd, Martinat MA, Hyman LE. Nucleic Acids Res. 1998 Aug 1;26(15):3577-83. 10.1093/nar/26.15.3577 PubMed 9671822.
Backbone
  Vector backbone: pBEVY-GU
  Backbone manufacturer: Addgene plasmid 51229
  Modifications to backbone: The GAL1,10 promoter was substituted with a constitutively active bi-directional promoter that consisted of a fusion of the GPD promoter and a short derivative of the ADH1 promoter.
  Vector type: Yeast Expression
  Promoter: GPD/ADH1
  Selectable markers: URA3
Growth in bacteria
  Bacterial resistance: Ampicillin, 100 μg/mL
  Growth temperature: 37°C
  Growth strain: DH5alpha
  Copy number: High Copy
Gene/Insert
  Cloning method: Restriction Enzyme
  Sequencing primers: 5′ GPDpro_F and yADH1_F
Terms and licenses: Academic/Nonprofit Terms; Industry Terms: Not Available to Industry
Depositor comments: Please note that there are minor discrepancies between Addgene's quality control sequence and depositor's reference sequence. The changes are in cloning junctions and should not affect plasmid function.
How to cite: pBEVY-U was a gift from Charles Miller (Addgene plasmid # 51230 ; http://n2t.net/addgene:51230 ; RRID:Addgene_51230)
