>Addgene plasmid #51230 | pBEVY-U | addgene partial sequence | sequence record 78927 | pJG4_5_rev 5'-GGAGACTTGACCAAACCTCTGGCG-3'
CATGCCTGCAGGTCGACTCTAGAGGATCCGTCGAAACTAAGTTCTTGGTGTTTTAAAACTAAAAAAAAGA
CTAACTATAAAAGTAGAATTTAAGAAGTTTAAGAAATAGATTTACAGAATTACAATCAATACCTACCGTC
TTTATATACTTATTAGTCAAGTAGGGGAATAATTTCAGGGAACTGGTTTCAACCTTTTTTTTCAGCTTTT
TCCAAATCAGAGAGAGCAGAAGGTAATAGAAGGTGTAAGAAAATGAGATAGATACATGCGTGGGTCAATT
GCCTTGTGTCATCATTTACTCCAGGCAGGTTGCATCACTCCATTGAGGTTGTGCCCGTTTTTTGCCTGTT
TGTGCCCCTGTTCTCTGTAGTTGCGCTAAGAGAATGGACCTATGAACTGATGGTTGGTGAAGAAAACAAT
ATTTTGGTGCTGGGATTCTTTTTTTTTCTGGATGCCAGCTTAAAAAGCGGGCTCCATTATATTTAGTGGA
TGCCAGGAATAAACTGTTCACCCAGACACCTACGATGTTATATATTCTGTGTAACCCGCCCCCTATTTTG
GGCATGTACGGGTTACAGCAGAATTAAAAGGCTAATTTTTTGACTAAATAAAGTTAGGAAAATCACTACT
ATTAATTATTTACGTATTCTTTGAAATGGCAGTATTGATAATGATAAACTCCCGGATTCTTTTCTTTTTT
TTTCTTTTCTCTCTCCCCCGTTGTTGTCTCACCATATCCGCAATGACAAAAAAATGATGGAAGACACTAA
AGGAAAAAATTAACGACAAAGACAGCACCAACAGATGTCGTTGTTCCAGAGCTGATGAGGGGTATCTCGA
AGCACACGAAACTTTTTCCTTCCTTCATTCACGCACACTACTCTCTAATGAGCAACGGTATACGGCCTTC
CTTCCAGTTACTTGAATTTGAA
