>Addgene plasmid #51230 | pBEVY-U | addgene partial sequence | sequence record 79210 | Amp-R 5'-ATAATACCGCGCCACATAGC-3'
ACGTTCTTCGGGGCGAAAACTCTCAAGGATCTTACCGCTGTTGAGATCCAGTTCGATGTAACCCACTCGT
GCACCCAACTGATCTTCAGCATCTTTTACTTTCACCAGCGTTTCTGGGTGAGCAAAAACAGGAAGGCAAA
ATGCCGCAAAAAAGGGAATAAGGGCGACACGGAAATGTTGAATACTCATACTCTTCCTTTTTCAATATTA
TTGAAGCATTTATCAGGGTTATTGTCTCATGAGCGGATACATATTTGAATGTATTTAGAAAAATAAACAA
ATAGGGGTTCCGCGCACATTTCCCCGAAAAGTGCCACCTGACGTCTAAGAAACCATTATTATCATGACAT
TAACCTATAAAAATAGGCGTATCACGAGGCCCTTTCGTCTTCAAGAATTAGCTTTTCAATTCATCATTTT
TTTTTTATTCTTTTTTTTGATTTCGGTTTCCTTGAAATTTTTTTGATTCGGTAATCTCCGAACAGAAGGA
AGAACGAAGGAAGGAGCACAGACTTAGATTGGTATATATACGCATATGTAGTGTTGAAGAAACATGAAAT
TGCCCAGTATTCTTAACCCAACTGCACAGAACAAAAACATGCAGGAAACGAAGATAAATCATGTCGAAAG
CTACATATAAGGAACGTGCTGCTACTCATCCTAGTCCTGTTGCTGCCAAGCTATTTAATATCATGCACGA
AAAGCAAACAAACTTGTGTGCTTCATTGGATGTTCGTACCACCAAGGAATTACTGGAGTTAGTTGAAGCA
TTAGGTCCCAAAATTTGTTTACTAAAAACACATGTGGATATCTTGACTGA
